>Addgene plasmid #90133 | pMEyrkP1gfp | addgene full sequence | sequence record 178606 | Addgene NGS Result
TTCTTGAGATCCTTTTTTTCTGCGCGTAATCTGCTGCTTGCAAACAAAAAAACCACCGCTACCAGCGGTG
GTTTGTTTGCCGGATCAAGAGCTACCAACTCTTTTTCCGAAGGTAACTGGCTTCAGCAGAGCGCAGATAC
CAAATACTGTTCTTCTAGTGTAGCCGTAGTTAGGCCACCACTTCAAGAACTCTGTAGCACCGCCTACATA
CCTCGCTCTGCTAATCCTGTTACCAGTGGCTGCTGCCAGTGGCGATAAGTCGTGTCTTACCGGGTTGGAC
TCAAGACGATAGTTACCGGATAAGGCGCAGCGGTCGGGCTGAACGGGGGGTTCGTGCACACAGCCCAGCT
TGGAGCGAACGACCTACACCGAACTGAGATACCTACAGCGTGAGCTATGAGAAAGCGCCACGCTTCCCGA
AGGGAGAAAGGCGGACAGGTATCCGGTAAGCGGCAGGGTCGGAACAGGAGAGCGCACGAGGGAGCTTCCA
GGGGGAAACGCCTGGTATCTTTATAGTCCTGTCGGGTTTCGCCACCTCTGACTTGAGCGTCGATTTTTGT
GATGCTCGTCAGGGGGGCGGAGCCTATGGAAAAACGCCAGCAACGCGGCCTTTTTACGGTTCCTGGCCTT
TTGCTGGCCTTTTGCTCACATGTTCTTTCCTGCGTTATCCCCTGATTCTGTGGATAACCGTATTACCGCC
TTTGAGTGAGCTGATACCGCTCGCCGCAGCCGAACGACCGAGCGCAGCGAGTCAGTGAGCGAGGAAGCGG
AAGAGCGCCCAATACGCAAACCGCCTCTCCCCGCGCGTTGGCCGATTCATTAATGCAGCTGGCACGACAG
GTTTCCCGACTGGAAAGCGGGCAGTGAGCGCAACGCAATTAATACGCGTACCGCTAGCCAGGAAGAGTTT
GTAGAAACGCAAAAAGGCCATCCGTCAGGATGGCCTTCTGCTTAGTTTGATGCCTGGCAGTTTATGGCGG
GCGTCCTGCCCGCCACCCTCCGGGCCGTTGCTTCACAACGTTCAAATCCGCTCCCGGCGGATTTGTCCTA
CTCAGGAGAGCGTTCACCGACAAACAACAGATAAAACGAAAGGCCCAGTCTTCCGACTGAGCCTTTCGTT
TTATTTGATGCCTGGCAGTTCCCTACTCTCGCGTTAACGCTAGCATGGATGTTTTCCCAGTCACGACGTT
GTAAAACGACGGCCAGTCTTAAGCTCGGGCCCCAAATAATGATTTTATTTTGACTGATAGTGACCTGTTC
GTTGCAACAAATTGATGAGCAATGCTTTTTTATAATGCCAACTTTGTACAAAAAAGCAGGCTCGCTACAG
ATTAAAGATTGGAGTTTTAAACTCTTATGTGCATTTTTATCATTCTATTTTATATAATAATATTTAATAA
TAATAATAATAATAACTGGCTTTAAATAAATACACAAGGGATTATTTATTAATTTATTATGATTCATTAA
TTAATTAGATAAATGCAATTTATGTATTCCTTCCCTTTATACTATGTATGTATCTTAAAATGGTAGTATT
TATTATAATTATTTTATTTAATTGATTAAAACATTTATCAAACATGCAGAACTGTCCTTCCCCAAAACAG
CCACTAGGGACCGGAAATGTACAACAAACATTTTCAGGCACCAGTTAACATCACCTAACACCCTCACATG
TACCTGACAGTACTGTACATAACTATTGAAAAGTTGTCTGAATATTGTTCGGCACTATTAATATACCTGC
AGTCGGCTACGAATGATATTCCTCTCCAACATCAACACAAAGTAAGCCATGAAACTTCACCGTCACAATT
ACGTGGTGAAACCGCGTTGAATATTTAGCAAATAATGCAACTTCCCGGAAATACATTGATGGGCTGCATT
TGTTTTAAGCAGAGAGGAGGCGGAGTTCAGCGTTTCCGGAGAGCGCGCGCCTGAAGCAGCGCATCGCGGC
CAGTTGATCGCCGCTCGGACACTCAAGCTCCGCCACCCTGCCTCCTCCAGCGACATTATCGCCACCATGG
TGAGCAAGGGCGAGGAGCTGTTCACCGGGGTGGTGCCCATCCTGGTCGAGCTGGACGGCGACGTAAACGG
CCACAAGTTCAGCGTGTCCGGCGAGGGCGAGGGCGATGCCACCTACGGCAAGCTGACCCTGAAGTTCATC
TGCACCACCGGCAAGCTGCCCGTGCCCTGGCCCACCCTCGTGACCACCCTGACCTACGGCGTGCAGTGCT
TCAGCCGCTACCCCGACCACATGAAGCAGCACGACTTCTTCAAGTCCGCCATGCCCGAAGGCTACGTCCA
GGAGCGCACCATCTTCTTCAAGGACGACGGCAACTACAAGACCCGCGCCGAGGTGAAGTTCGAGGGCGAC
ACCCTGGTGAACCGCATCGAGCTGAAGGGCATCGACTTCAAGGAGGACGGCAACATCCTGGGGCACAAGC
TGGAGTACAACTACAACAGCCACAACGTCTATATCATGGCCGACAAGCAGAAGAACGGCATCAAGGTGAA
CTTCAAGATCCGCCACAACATCGAGGACGGCAGCGTGCAGCTCGCCGACCACTACCAGCAGAACACCCCC
ATCGGCGACGGCCCCGTGCTGCTGCCCGACAACCACTACCTGAGCACCCAGTCCGCCCTGAGCAAAGACC
CCAACGAGAAGCGCGATCACATGGTCCTGCTGGAGTTCGTGACCGCCGCCGGGATCACTCTCGGCATGGA
CGAGCTGTACAAGTCCGGACTCAGATCTCGAGCTCAAGCTTCGAATTCTGCAGTCGACGGTACCGCGGGC
CCGGGATCCACCGGATCTAGATAACTGATACCCAGCTTTCTTGTACAAAGTTGGCATTATAAGAAAGCAT
TGCTTATCAATTTGTTGCAACGAACAGGTCACTATCAGTCAAAATAAAATCATTATTTGCCATCCAGCTG
ATATCCCCTATAGTGAGTCGTATTACATGGTCATAGCTGTTTCCTGGCAGCTCTGGCCCGTGTCTCAAAA
TCTCTGATGTTACATTGCACAAGATAAAAATATATCATCATGAACAATAAAACTGTCTGCTTACATAAAC
AGTAATACAAGGGGTGTTATGAGCCATATTCAACGGGAAACGTCGAGGCCGCGATTAAATTCCAACATGG
ATGCTGATTTATATGGGTATAAATGGGCTCGCGATAATGTCGGGCAATCAGGTGCGACAATCTATCGCTT
GTATGGGAAGCCCGATGCGCCAGAGTTGTTTCTGAAACATGGCAAAGGTAGCGTTGCCAATGATGTTACA
GATGAGATGGTCAGACTAAACTGGCTGACGGAATTTATGCCTCTTCCGACCATCAAGCATTTTATCCGTA
CTCCTGATGATGCATGGTTACTCACCACTGCGATCCCCGGAAAAACAGCATTCCAGGTATTAGAAGAATA
TCCTGATTCAGGTGAAAATATTGTTGATGCGCTGGCAGTGTTCCTGCGCCGGTTGCATTCGATTCCTGTT
TGTAATTGTCCTTTTAACAGCGATCGCGTATTTCGTCTCGCTCAGGCGCAATCACGAATGAATAACGGTT
TGGTTGATGCGAGTGATTTTGATGACGAGCGTAATGGCTGGCCTGTTGAACAAGTCTGGAAAGAAATGCA
TAAACTTTTGCCATTCTCACCGGATTCAGTCGTCACTCATGGTGATTTCTCACTTGATAACCTTATTTTT
GACGAGGGGAAATTAATAGGTTGTATTGATGTTGGACGAGTCGGAATCGCAGACCGATACCAGGATCTTG
CCATCCTATGGAACTGCCTCGGTGAGTTTTCTCCTTCATTACAGAAACGGCTTTTTCAAAAATATGGTAT
TGATAATCCTGATATGAATAAATTGCAGTTTCATTTGATGCTCGATGAGTTTTTCTAATCAGAATTGGTT
AATTGGTTGTAACACTGGCAGAGCATTACGCTGACTTGACGGGACGGCGCAAGCTCATGACCAAAATCCC
TTAACGTGAGTTACGCGTCGTTCCACTGAGCGTCAGACCCCGTAGAAAAGATCAAAGGATC
Features (pLannotate 1.2.2; 11 found; start..end, strand, type, name):
      4..592     +  rep_origin     ori: high-copy-number ColE1/pMB1/pBR322/pUC origin of replication
    775..867     +  CDS            lacI (fragment): lac repressor; lacI; The lac repressor binds to the lac operator to inhibit transcription in E. coli. This inhibition can be relieved by adding lactose or isopropyl-β-D-thiogalactopyranoside (IPTG).
    922..949     -  terminator     rrnB T2 terminator: transcription terminator T2 from the E. coli rrnB gene
   1081..1124    +  terminator     rrnB T1 terminator: Escherichia coli rrnB; transcription terminator T1 from the E. coli rrnB gene
   1171..1207    -  CDS            lacZα (fragment): LacZα fragment of β-galactosidase; lacZ fragment
   1223..1322    +  protein_bind   attL1: mutant version of attL; recombination site for the Gateway® LR reaction LR Clonase™
   2027..2743    +  CDS            EGFP: EGFP is a basic (constitutively fluorescent) green fluorescent protein published in 1996, derived from Aequorea victoria. It is reported to be a rapidly-maturing weak dimer with moderate acid sensitivity.
   2744..2809    +  misc_feature   MCS: multiple cloning site
   2830..2929    -  protein_bind   attL2: mutant version of attL; recombination site for the Gateway® LR reaction LR Clonase™
   2947..2965    -  promoter       T7 promoter: promoter for bacteriophage T7 RNA polymerase
   3099..3908    +  CDS            KanR: aminoglycoside phosphotransferase; aph(3')-Ia; confers resistance to kanamycin in bacteria or G418 (Geneticin®) in eukaryotes
