[The description below was written by a language model from this plasmid's Addgene catalogue record and pLannotate feature annotations shown in this document.]
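Description:
pMEyrkP1gfp is a Gateway middle-entry clone built on the pENTReGFP2 backbone, a small (about 4.1 kb) bacterial plasmid maintained in E. coli through a high-copy ColE1/pUC-type origin and selected with kanamycin via an aminoglycoside phosphotransferase (KanR) gene. Although catalogued as a bacterial expression vector, it functions as a shuttle for recombination cloning rather than as an expression plasmid in its own right. The backbone also carries rrnB T1 and T2 transcription terminators upstream of the cassette, which insulate the insert from read-through transcription in bacteria. A T7 promoter lies just outside attL2, and short lacI and lacZα fragments appear to be vector remnants.

The payload lies between attL1 and attL2, the sites used in the LR Clonase reaction to transfer a cassette into an attR-bearing destination vector. According to the record, the insert (yrkP1Egfp) is a promoter sequence from the zebrafish yrk gene placed upstream of EGFP, assembled by Gibson cloning. The automated annotation does not label the promoter itself, but there is an unannotated stretch of roughly 700 bp between attL1 and the EGFP coding sequence that is consistent with its position. A short multiple cloning site follows EGFP. No polyadenylation signal is annotated within the cassette, so this would presumably be supplied by other elements in the final assembled construct.

The associated publication concerns the identification of developmentally active endothelial enhancers in zebrafish. This suggests the clone serves as a reporter module in which the yrk promoter drives EGFP, to be recombined into destination vectors for transgenic reporter assays. The record does not specify the destination vector or the exact assay design.
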