Addgene plasmid #90133: pMEyrkP1gfp
Purpose: Gateway Mid-entry clone containing promoter sequence specific for yrk driving expression of eGFP
Depositing lab: Nathan Lawson. Depositing organization: University of Massachusetts, Worcester. Publication: Robust Identification of Developmentally Active Endothelial Enhancers in Zebrafish Using FANS-Assisted ATAC-Seq. Quillien A, Abdalla M, Yu J, Ou J, Zhu LJ, Lawson ND. Cell Rep. 2017 Jul 18;20(3):709-720. doi: 10.1016/j.celrep.2017.06.070. PubMed 28723572.
Backbone
  Vector backbone: pENTReGFP2
  Vector type: Bacterial Expression
Growth in bacteria
  Bacterial resistance: Kanamycin, 50 μg/mL
  Growth temperature: 37°C
  Growth strain: DH5alpha
  Copy number: High Copy
Gene/Insert
  Gene/Insert name: yrkP1Egfp
  Species: D. rerio (zebrafish)
  Entrez Gene: yrk (a.k.a. fj84d04, MGC92165, zgc:92165, wu:fj84d04)
  Tag / fusion protein: EGFP (C terminal on insert)
  Cloning method: Gibson Cloning
Terms and licenses: Academic/Nonprofit Terms; Industry Terms: Not Available to Industry
How to cite: pMEyrkP1gfp was a gift from Nathan Lawson (Addgene plasmid # 90133 ; http://n2t.net/addgene:90133 ; RRID:Addgene_90133)
